>Addgene plasmid #222678 | pLJM1-NRBP1-Cterm-N-FLAG | addgene full sequence | sequence record 448375 | Addgene NGS Result
AAAAAAAATTAGTCAGCCATGGGGCGGAGAATGGGCGGAACTGGGCGGAGTTAGGGGCGGGATGGGCGGA
GTTAGGGGCGGGATAGCTAGAGCCAGACATGATAAGATACATTGATGAGTTTGGACAAACCACAACTAGA
ATGCAGTGAAAAAAATGCTTTATTTGTGAAATTTGTGATGCTATTGCTTTATTTGTAACCATTATAAGCT
GCAATAAACAAGTTCCTCTCACTCTCTGATATTCATTTCTTTGCAAGTTATAAATACTGAATAATAAGAT
GACATGAACTACTACTGCTAGAGATTTTCCACACTGACTAAAAGGGTCTGAGGGATCTCTAGTTACCAGA
GTCACACAACAGACGGGCACACACTACTTGAAGCACTCAAGGCAAGCTTTATTGAGGCTTAAGCAGTGGG
TTCCCTAGTTAGCCAGAGAGCTCCCAGGCTCAGATCTGGTCTAACCAGAGAGACCCAGTACAAGCAAAAA
GCAGATCTTGTCTTCGTTGGGAGTGAATTAGCCCTTCCAGTCCCCCCTTTTCTTTTAAAAAGTGGCTAAG
ATCTACAGCTGCCTTGTAAGTCATTGGTCTTAAAGGTACCGATGCATGGGGTCGTGCGCTCCTTTCGGTC
GGGCGCTGCGGGTCGTGGGGCGGGCGTCAGGCACCGGGCTTGCGGGTCATGCACCAGGTGCGCGGTCCTT
CGGGCACCTCGACGTCGGCGGTGACGGTGAAGCCGAGCCGCTCGTAGAAGGGGAGGTTGCGGGGCGCGGA
GGTCTCCAGGAAGGCGGGCACCCCGGCGCGCTCGGCCGCCTCCACTCCGGGGAGCACGACGGCGCTGCCC
AGACCCTTGCCCTGGTGGTCGGGCGAGACGCCGACGGTGGCCAGGAACCACGCGGGCTCCTTGGGCCGGT
GCGGCGCCAGGAGGCCTTCCATCTGTTGCTGCGCGGCCAGCCGGGAACCGCTCAACTCGGCCATGCGCGG
GCCGATCTCGGCGAACACCGCCCCCGCTTCGACGCTCTCCGGCGTGGTCCAGACCGCCACCGCGGCGCCG
TCGTCCGCGACCCACACCTTGCCGATGTCGAGCCCGACGCGCGTGAGGAAGAGTTCTTGCAGCTCGGTGA
CCCGCTCGATGTGGCGGTCCGGATCGACGGTGTGGCGCGTGGCGGGGTAGTCGGCGAACGCGGCGGCGAG
GGTGCGTACGGCCCTGGGGACGTCGTCGCGGGTGGCGAGGCGCACCGTGGGCTTGTACTCGGTCATGGTA
AGCTCCGGTGGATCCCCCTGGGGAGAGAGGTCGGTGATTCGGTCAACGAGGGAGCCGACTGCCGACGTGC
GCTCCGGAGGCTTGCAGAATGCGGAACACCGCGCGGGCAGGAACAGGGCCCACACTACCGCCCCACACCC
CGCCTCCCGCACCGCCCCTTCCCGGCCGCTGCTCTCGGCGCGCCCTGCTGAGCAGCCGCTATTGGCCACA
GCCCATCGCGGTCGGCGCGCTGCCATTGCTCCCTGGCGCTGTCCGTCTGCGAGGGTACTAGTGAGACGTG
CGGCTTCCGTTTGTCACGTCCGGCACGCCGCGAACCGCAAGGAACCTTCCCGACTTAGGGGCGGAGCAGG
AAGCGTCGCCGGGGGGCCCACAAGGGTAGCGGCGAAGATCCGGGTGACGCTGCGAACGGACGTGAAGAAT
GTGCGAGACCCAGGGTCGGCGCCGCTGCGTTTCCCGGAACCACGCCCAGAGCAGCCGCGTCCCTGCGCAA
ACCCAGGGCTGCCTTGGAAAAGGCGCAACCCCAACCCCCTCGAGCCGCGGCCAAAGTGGATCTCTGCTGT
CCCTGTAATAAACCCGAAAATTTTGAATTTTTGTAATTTGTTTTTGTAATTCTTTAGTTTGTATGTCTGT
TGCTATTATGTCTACTATTCTTTCCCCTGCACTGTACCCCCCAATCCCCCCTTTTCTTTTAAAATTGTGG
ATGAATACTGCCATTTGTCTCGAGGTCGAGAATTCCTAAGAGGAGACGGTGACAGCGGCTGAGTTGAGGG
TACTGTTCCTGGCAAAATTGAACTTGTTCAAGGTCTCTTCTAGCAGAGAAGTCAACCGGCTCTGGTCAGC
CTCACTAATGAAGCCCAGCTGCACCAGCTCAGCCGCCAACTCGGGGATATTCTCATTTGGCATCAGGTCA
CAGCTCAGGTGCCGGTTCAGTTTGTCCTCCAACTTCAGCAGAAGTGTCAGGTGGTGTTTGACTCCCTCCT
CCACCGACTCAATGTTGCACTGCATCAGCACCACCTTGCGAGTCTCCACCTCAGCTGGTTCAGGTGTCGG
AGTCTTGACAGAGGGGGGCACGACAGGCTTGTCATCGTCGTCCTTGTAGTCCATGCTAGCGGATCTGACG
GTTCACTAAACCAGCTCTGCTTATATAGACCTCCCACCGTACACGCCTACCGCCCATTTGCGTCAATGGG
GCGGAGTTGTTACGACATTTTGGAAAGTCCCGTTGATTTTGGTGCCAAAACAAACTCCCATTGACGTCAA
TGGGGTGGAGACTTGGAAATCCCCGTGAGTCAAACCGCTATCCACGCCCATTGATGTACTGCCAAAACCG
CATCACCATGGTAATAGCGATGACTAATACGTAGATGTACTGCCAAGTAGGAAAGTCCCATAAGGTCATG
TACTGGGCATAATGCCAGGCGGGCCATTTACCGTCATTGACGTCAATAGGGGGCGTACTTGGCATATGAT
AGTCCATTTTAAAACATAATTTTAAAACTGCAAACTACCCAAGAAATTATTACTTTCTACGTCACGTATT
TTGTACTAATATCTTTGTGTTTACAGTCAAATTAATTCCAATTATCTCTCTAACAGCCTTGTATCGTATA
TGCAAATATGAAGGAATCATGGGAAATAGGCCCTCGGTGAAGGGGGCGGCCGCTCGAGGCTAGTCTCGTG
ATCGATACCGTCGAGATCCGTTCACTAATCGAATGGATCTGTCTCTGTCTCTCTCTCCACCTTCTTCTTC
TATTCCTTCGGGCCTGTCGGGTCCCCTCGGGGTTGGGAGGTGGGTCTGAAACGATAATGGTGAATATCCC
TGCCTAACTCTATTCACTATAGAAAGTACAGCAAAAACTATTCTTAAACCTACCAAGCCTCCTACTATCA
TTATGAATAATTTTATATACCACAGCCAATTTGTTATGTTAAACCAATTCCACAAACTTGCCCATTTATC
TAATTCCAATAATTCTTGTTCATTCTTTTCTTGCTGGTTTTGCGATTCTTCAATTAAGGAGTGTATTAAG
CTTGTGTAATTGTTAATTTCTCTGTCCCACTCCATCCAGGTCGTGTGATTCCAAATCTGTTCCAGAGATT
TATTACTCCAACTAGCATTCCAAGGCACAGCAGTGGTGCAAATGAGTTTTCCAGAGCAACCCCAAATCCC
CAGGAGCTGTTGATCCTTTAGGTATCTTTCCACAGCCAGGATTCTTGCCTGGAGCTGCTTGATGCCCCAG
ACTGTGAGTTGCAACAGATGCTGTTGCGCCTCAATAGCCCTCAGCAAATTGTTCTGCTGCTGCACTATAC
CAGACAATAATTGTCTGGCCTGTACCGTCAGCGTCATTGACGCTGCGCCCATAGTGCTTCCTGCTGCTCC
CAAGAACCCAAGGAACAAAGCTCCTATTCCCACTGCTCTTTTTTCTCTCTGCACCACTCTTCTCTTTGCC
TTGGTGGGTGCTACTCCTAATGGTTCAATTTTTACTACTTTATATTTATATAATTCACTTCTCCAATTGT
CCCTCATATCTCCTCCTCCAGGTCTGAAGATCAGCGGCCGCTTGCTGTGCGGTGGTCTTACTTTTGTTTT
GCTCTTCCTCTATCTTGTCTAAAGCTTCCTTGGTGTCTTTTATCTCTATCCTTTGATGCACACAATAGAG
GGTTGCTACTGTATTATATAATGATCTAAGTTCTTCTGATCCTGTCTGAAGGGATGGTTGTAGCTGTCCC
AGTATTTGTCTACAGCCTTCTGATGTTTCTAACAGGCCAGGATTAACTGCGAATCGTTCTAGCTCCCTGC
TTGCCCATACTATATGTTTTAATTTATATTTTTTCTTTCCCCCTGGCCTTAACCGAATTTTTTCCCATCG
CGATCTAATTCTCCCCCGCTTAATACTGACGCTCTCGCACCCATCTCTCTCCTTCTAGCCTCCGCTAGTC
AAAATTTTTGGCGTACTCACCAGTCGCCGCCCCTCGCCTCTTGCCGTGCGCGCTTCAGCAAGCCGAGTCC
TGCGTCGAGAGAGCTCCTCTGGTTTCCCTTTCGCTTTCAAGTCCCTGTTCGGGCGCCACTGCTAGAGATT
TTCCACACTGACTAAAAGGGTCTGAGGGATCTCTAGTTACCAGAGTCACACAACAGACGGGCACACACTA
CTTGAAGCACTCAAGGCAAGCTTTATTGAGGCTTAAGCAGTGGGTTCCCTAGTTAGCCAGAGAGCTCCCA
GGCTCAGATCTGGTCTAACCAGAGAGACCCGTTTATGTATCGAGCTAGGCACTTAAATACAATATCTCTG
CAATGCGGCAATTCAGTGGTTCGTCCAATCCATGTCAGACCCGTCTGTTGCCTTCCTAATAAGGCACGAT
CGTACCACCTTACTTCCACCAATCGGCATGCACGGTGCTTTTTCTCTCCTTGTAAGGCATGTTGCTAACT
CATCGTTACCATGTTGCAAGACTACAAGAGTATTGCATAAGACTACATTAAGCTTGCAGCTCCAGCTTTT
GTTCCCTTTAGTGAGGGTTAATTGCGCGCTTGGCGTAATCATGGTCATAGCTGTTTCCTGTGTGAAATTG
TTATCCGCTCACAATTCCACACAACATACGAGCCGGAAGCATAAAGTGTAAAGCCTGGGGTGCCTAATGA
GTGAGCTAACTCACATTAATTGCGTTGCGCTCACTGCCCGCTTTCCAGTCGGGAAACCTGTCGTGCCAGC
TGCATTAATGAATCGGCCAACGCGCGGGGAGAGGCGGTTTGCGTATTGGGCGCTCTTCCGCTTCCTCGCT
CACTGACTCGCTGCGCTCGGTCGTTCGGCTGCGGCGAGCGGTATCAGCTCACTCAAAGGCGGTAATACGG
TTATCCACAGAATCAGGGGATAACGCAGGAAAGAACATGTGAGCAAAAGGCCAGCAAAAGGCCAGGAACC
GTAAAAAGGCCGCGTTGCTGGCGTTTTTCCATAGGCTCCGCCCCCCTGACGAGCATCACAAAAATCGACG
CTCAAGTCAGAGGTGGCGAAACCCGACAGGACTATAAAGATACCAGGCGTTTCCCCCTGGAAGCTCCCTC
GTGCGCTCTCCTGTTCCGACCCTGCCGCTTACCGGATACCTGTCCGCCTTTCTCCCTTCGGGAAGCGTGG
CGCTTTCTCATAGCTCACGCTGTAGGTATCTCAGTTCGGTGTAGGTCGTTCGCTCCAAGCTGGGCTGTGT
GCACGAACCCCCCGTTCAGCCCGACCGCTGCGCCTTATCCGGTAACTATCGTCTTGAGTCCAACCCGGTA
AGACACGACTTATCGCCACTGGCAGCAGCCACTGGTAACAGGATTAGCAGAGCGAGGTATGTAGGCGGTG
CTACAGAGTTCTTGAAGTGGTGGCCTAACTACGGCTACACTAGAAGAACAGTATTTGGTATCTGCGCTCT
GCTGAAGCCAGTTACCTTCGGAAAAAGAGTTGGTAGCTCTTGATCCGGCAAACAAACCACCGCTGGTAGC
GGTGGTTTTTTTGTTTGCAAGCAGCAGATTACGCGCAGAAAAAAAGGATCTCAAGAAGATCCTTTGATCT
TTTCTACGGGGTCTGACGCTCAGTGGAACGAAAACTCACGTTAAGGGATTTTGGTCATGAGATTATCAAA
AAGGATCTTCACCTAGATCCTTTTAAATTAAAAATGAAGTTTTAAATCAATCTAAAGTATATATGAGTAA
ACTTGGTCTGACAGTTACCAATGCTTAATCAGTGAGGCACCTATCTCAGCGATCTGTCTATTTCGTTCAT
CCATAGTTGCCTGACTCCCCGTCGTGTAGATAACTACGATACGGGAGGGCTTACCATCTGGCCCCAGTGC
TGCAATGATACCGCGAGACCCACGCTCACCGGCTCCAGATTTATCAGCAATAAACCAGCCAGCCGGAAGG
GCCGAGCGCAGAAGTGGTCCTGCAACTTTATCCGCCTCCATCCAGTCTATTAATTGTTGCCGGGAAGCTA
GAGTAAGTAGTTCGCCAGTTAATAGTTTGCGCAACGTTGTTGCCATTGCTACAGGCATCGTGGTGTCACG
CTCGTCGTTTGGTATGGCTTCATTCAGCTCCGGTTCCCAACGATCAAGGCGAGTTACATGATCCCCCATG
TTGTGCAAAAAAGCGGTTAGCTCCTTCGGTCCTCCGATCGTTGTCAGAAGTAAGTTGGCCGCAGTGTTAT
CACTCATGGTTATGGCAGCACTGCATAATTCTCTTACTGTCATGCCATCCGTAAGATGCTTTTCTGTGAC
TGGTGAGTACTCAACCAAGTCATTCTGAGAATAGTGTATGCGGCGACCGAGTTGCTCTTGCCCGGCGTCA
ATACGGGATAATACCGCGCCACATAGCAGAACTTTAAAAGTGCTCATCATTGGAAAACGTTCTTCGGGGC
GAAAACTCTCAAGGATCTTACCGCTGTTGAGATCCAGTTCGATGTAACCCACTCGTGCACCCAACTGATC
TTCAGCATCTTTTACTTTCACCAGCGTTTCTGGGTGAGCAAAAACAGGAAGGCAAAATGCCGCAAAAAAG
GGAATAAGGGCGACACGGAAATGTTGAATACTCATACTCTTCCTTTTTCAATATTATTGAAGCATTTATC
AGGGTTATTGTCTCATGAGCGGATACATATTTGAATGTATTTAGAAAAATAAACAAATAGGGGTTCCGCG
CACATTTCCCCGAAAAGTGCCACCTAAATTGTAAGCGTTAATATTTTGTTAAAATTCGCGTTAAATTTTT
GTTAAATCAGCTCATTTTTTAACCAATAGGCCGAAATCGGCAAAATCCCTTATAAATCAAAAGAATAGAC
CGAGATAGGGT
[37 nt withheld, positions 7082-7118]
AAAGAACGTGGACTCCAACGTCAAAGG
[49 nt withheld, positions 7146-7194]
T
[91 nt withheld, positions 7196-7286]
G
[124 nt withheld, positions 7288-7411]
CCCATTCGCCATTCAGGCTGCGCAACTGTTGGGAAGGGCGATCGGTGCGGGCCTCTTCGCTATTACGCCA
GCTGGCGAAAGGGGGATGTGCTGCAAGGCGATTAAGTTGGGTAACGCCAGGGTTTTCCCAGTCACGACGT
TGTAAAACGACGGCCAGTGAGCGCGCGTAATACGACTCACTATAGGGCGAATTGGGTACGTCCCTAGGCC
TCCAAAAAAGCCTCCTCACTACTTCTGGAATAGCTCAGAGGCCGAGGCGGCCTCGGCCTCTGCATAAAT
Features (pLannotate 1.2.2; 30 found; start..end, strand, type, name):
     63..84      -  rep_origin     SV40 ori (fragment): SV40 origin of replication
    103..224     -  polyA_signal   SV40 poly(A) signal: SV40 polyadenylation signal
    296..529     -  LTR            3' LTR (ΔU3): self-inactivating 3' long terminal repeat (LTR) from HIV-1
    531..614     -  CDS            nef (fragment): NEF_HV1Z2 - Experimental evidence at protein level: Swiss-Prot protein existence level 1. Extracellular Nef protein targets CD4(+) T-lymphocytes for apoptosis by interacting with CXCR4 surface receptors. From Human immunodeficiency virus type 1 group M subtype D (isolate Z2/CDC-Z34) (HIV-1).
    657..1256    -  CDS            PuroR: puromycin N-acetyltransferase; pac from Streptomyces alboniger; confers resistance to puromycin
   1278..1788    -  promoter       hPGK promoter: human phosphoglycerate kinase 1 promoter
   1837..1954    -  misc_feature   cPPT/CTS: central polypurine tract and central termination sequence of HIV-1
   1999..2337    -  CDS            NRBP1 (fragment): NRBP_HUMAN - Also known as BCON3 From Homo sapiens (Human).
   2338..2358    -  CDS            FLAG (fragment): FLAG® epitope tag, followed by an enterokinase cleavage site
   2393..2596    -  promoter       CMV promoter: human cytomegalovirus (CMV) immediate early promoter
   2597..2731    -  enhancer       CMV enhancer (fragment): human cytomegalovirus immediate early enhancer; contains an 18-bp deletion relative to the standard CMV enhancer
   2722..2905    -  promoter       U6 promoter (fragment): RNA polymerase III promoter for human U6 snRNA
   2955..3055    -  CDS            Rev (fragment): human immunodeficiency virus 1 (HIV-1) Rev protein; rev; enhances nuclear export of unspliced and incompletely spliced viral mRNAs
   3432..3665    -  misc_feature   RRE: The Rev response element (RRE) of HIV-1 allows for Rev-dependent mRNA export from the nucleus to the cytoplasm.
   3811..4174    -  CDS            HIV-1 gag (fragment): gag protein from human immunodeficiency virus 1; gag
   4158..4283    -  misc_feature   HIV-1 Ψ: packaging signal of human immunodeficiency virus type 1
   4330..4510    -  LTR            5' LTR (truncated): truncated 5' long terminal repeat (LTR) from HIV-1
   4511..4737    -  promoter       RSV promoter: Rous sarcoma virus enhancer/promoter
   4765..4783    -  promoter       T3 promoter: promoter for bacteriophage T3 RNA polymerase
   4828..4844    -  protein_bind   lac operator: The lac repressor binds to the lac operator to inhibit transcription in E. coli. This inhibition can be relieved by adding lactose or isopropyl-β-D-thiogalactopyranoside (IPTG). lac repressor encoded by lacI
   4852..4882    -  promoter       lac promoter: promoter for the E. coli lac operon
   4897..4918    -  protein_bind   CAP binding site: CAP binding activates transcription in the presence of cAMP. E. coli catabolite activator protein
   4931..5023    -  CDS            lacI (fragment): lac repressor; lacI; The lac repressor binds to the lac operator to inhibit transcription in E. coli. This inhibition can be relieved by adding lactose or isopropyl-β-D-thiogalactopyranoside (IPTG).
   5206..5794    -  rep_origin     ori: high-copy-number ColE1/pMB1/pBR322/pUC origin of replication
   5965..6825    -  CDS            AmpR: β-lactamase; bla; confers resistance to ampicillin, carbenicillin, and related antibiotics
   6826..6930    -  promoter       AmpR promoter: bla
   6983..7411    -  rep_origin     f1 ori (sequence partly withheld): f1 bacteriophage origin of replication; arrow indicates direction of (+) strand synthesis
   7416..7571    -  CDS            lacZα (fragment): LacZα fragment of β-galactosidase; lacZ fragment
   7579..7597    +  promoter       T7 promoter: promoter for bacteriophage T7 RNA polymerase
   7618..63      -  rep_origin     SV40 ori (across the origin): SV40 origin of replication
