[The description below was written by a language model from this plasmid's Addgene catalogue record and pLannotate feature annotations shown in this document.]
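Description:
pLJM1-NRBP1-Cterm-N-FLAG is a third-generation-style, self-inactivating HIV-1 lentiviral expression plasmid built on the pLJM1 backbone, intended for overexpressing a truncated form of human NRBP1 in mammalian cells. It is maintained in E. coli through a high-copy ColE1/pUC-type origin and an ampicillin resistance gene. An f1 origin and remnants of lac/lacZα cloning-vector sequence, flanked by T3 and T7 promoters, are also present in the backbone.

The viral cassette begins with an RSV promoter fused to a truncated 5' LTR, which drives production of the genomic RNA in packaging cells. This is followed by the Ψ packaging signal with a partial gag sequence, the Rev response element for Rev-dependent nuclear export, a cPPT/CTS element and a ΔU3 3' LTR that inactivates the LTR promoter after integration. An SV40 polyadenylation signal lies downstream of the 3' LTR.

Inside this frame, a CMV enhancer/promoter drives the insert, which is annotated as a FLAG epitope directly fused to the N-terminus of an NRBP1 fragment of roughly 340 nt. That short length suggests only a small portion of the protein is encoded. The record calls it a "C-terminus truncation" but does not give the residue boundaries, and the cloning sites are unknown. A residual U6 promoter fragment upstream of CMV appears to be a vestige of the backbone's shRNA-vector ancestry. A separate human PGK promoter expresses puromycin N-acetyltransferase, allowing selection of stably transduced cells. The construct was deposited with a study of how the TSC22D, WNK and NRBP gene families function in cell volume regulation, and the FLAG tag allows detection or pull-down of the NRBP1 fragment.
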