Addgene plasmid #222678: pLJM1-NRBP1-Cterm-N-FLAG
Purpose: overexpressing C-terminus truncation of NRBP1 with N-terminal FLAG
Depositing lab: Jason Moffat. Depositing organization: Hospital for Sick Children. Publication: The TSC22D, WNK, and NRBP gene families exhibit functional buffering and evolved with Metazoa for cell volume regulation. Xiao YX, Lee SY, Aguilera-Uribe M, Samson R, Au A, Khanna Y, Liu Z, Cheng R, Aulakh K, Wei J, Farias AG, Reilly T, Birkadze S, Habsid A, Brown KR, Chan K, Mero P, Huang JQ, Billmann M, Rahman M, Myers C, Andrews BJ, Youn JY, Yip CM, Rotin D, Derry WB, Forman-Kay JD, Moses AM, Pritisanac I, Gingras AC, Moffat J. Cell Rep. 2024 Jul 23;43(7):114417. doi: 10.1016/j.celrep.2024.114417. Epub 2024 Jul 8. PubMed 38980795.
Backbone
  Vector backbone: pLJM1
  Vector type: Mammalian Expression, Lentiviral
  Selectable markers: Puromycin
Growth in bacteria
  Bacterial resistance: Ampicillin, 100 μg/mL
  Growth temperature: 37°C
  Growth strain: NEB Stable
  Copy number: High Copy
Gene/Insert
  Gene/Insert name: NRBP1
  Species: H. sapiens (human)
  Mutation: NRBP1 C-terminus truncation
  Entrez Gene: NRBP1 (a.k.a. BCON3, MADM, MUDPNP, NRBP)
  Tag / fusion protein: FLAG (N terminal on insert)
  Cloning method: Restriction Enzyme; 5′ cloning site Unknown (unknown if destroyed)
Terms and licenses: Academic/Nonprofit Terms; Industry Terms: Not Available to Industry
How to cite: pLJM1-NRBP1-Cterm-N-FLAG was a gift from Jason Moffat (Addgene plasmid # 222678 ; http://n2t.net/addgene:222678 ; RRID:Addgene_222678)
